>Addgene plasmid #203563 | pCAG-VPS15-TSF | addgene full sequence | sequence record 400874 | Addgene NGS Result
TTCCTTTTTCAATATTATTGAAGCATTTATCAGGGTTATTGTCTCATGAGCGGATACATATTTGAATGTA
TTTAGAAAAATAAACAAATAGGGGTTCCGCGCACATTTCCCCGAAAAGTGCCACCTGGGTCGACATTGAT
TATTGACTAGTTATTAATAGTAATCAATTACGGGGTCATTAGTTCATAGCCCATATATGGAGTTCCGCGT
TACATAACTTACGGTAAATGGCCCGCCTGGCTGACCGCCCAACGACCCCCGCCCATTGACGTCAATAATG
ACGTATGTTCCCATAGTAACGCCAATAGGGACTTTCCATTGACGTCAATGGGTGGAGTATTTACGGTAAA
CTGCCCACTTGGCAGTACATCAAGTGTATCATATGCCAAGTACGCCCCCTATTGACGTCAATGACGGTAA
ATGGCCCGCCTGGCATTATGCCCAGTACATGACCTTATGGGACTTTCCTACTTGGCAGTACATCTACGTA
TTAGTCATCGCTATTACCATGGTCGAGGTGAGCCCCACGTTCTGCTTCACTCTCCCCATCTCCCCCCCCT
CCCCACCCCCAATTTTGTATTTATTTATTTTTTAATTATTTTGTGCAGCGATGGGGGCGGGGGGGGGGGG
GGSGCGCGCCAGGCGGGGCGGGGCGGGGCGAGGGGCGGGGCGGGGCGAGGCGGAGAGGTGCGGCGGCAGC
CAATCAGAGCGGCGCGCTCCGAAAGTTTCCTTTTATGGCGAGGCGGCGGCGGCGGCGGCCCTATAAAAAG
CGAAGCGCGCGGCGGGCGGGAGTCGCTGCGCGCTGCCTTCGCCCCGTGCCCCGCTCCGCCGCCGCCTCGC
GCCGCCCGCCCCGGCTCTGACTGACCGCGTTACTCCCACAGGTGAGCGGGCGGGACGGCCCTTCTCCTCC
GGGCTGTAATTAGCGCTTGGTTTAATGACGGCTTGTTTCTTTTCTGTGGCTGCGTGAAAGCCTTGAGGGG
CTCCGGGAGGGCCCTTTGTGCGGGGGGAGCGGCTCGGGGGGTGCGTGCGTGTGTGTGTGCGTGGGGAGCG
CCGCGTGCGGCTCCGCGCTGCCCGGCGGCTGTGAGCGCTGCGGGCGCGGCGCGGGGCTTTGTGCGCTCCG
CAGTGTGCGCGAGGGGAGCGCGGCCGGGGGCGGTGCCCCGCGGTGCGGGGGGGGCTGCGAGGGGAACAAA
GGCTGCGTGCGGGGTGTGTGCGTGGGGGGGTGAGCAGGGGGTGTGGGCGCGTCGGTCGGGCTGCAACCCC
CCCTGCACCCCCCTCCCCGAGTTGCTGAGCACGGCCCGGCTTCGGGTGCGGGGCTCCGTACGGGGCGTGG
CGCGGGGCTCGCCGTGCCGGGCGGGGGGTGGCGGCAGGTGGGGGTGCCGGGCGGGGCGGGGCCGCCTCGG
GCCGGGGAGGGCTCGGGGGAGGGGCGCGGCGGCCCCCGGAGCGCCGGCGGCTGTCGAGGCGCGGCGAGCC
GCAGCCATTGCCTTTTATGGTAATCGTGCGAGAGGGCGCAGGGACTTCCTTTGTCCCAAATCTGTGCGGA
GCCGAAATCTGGGAGGCGCCGCCGCACCCCCTCTAGCGGGCGCGGGGCGAAGCGGTGCGGCGCCGGCAGG
AAGGAAATGGGCGGGGAGGGCCTTCGTGCGTCGCCGCGCCGCCGTCCCCTTCTCCCTCTCCAGCCTCGGG
GCTGTCCGCGGGGGGACGGCTGCCTTCGGGGGGGACGGGGCAGGGCGGGGTTCGGCTTCTGGCGTGTGAC
CGGCGGCTCTAGAGCCTCTGCTAACC
[4335 nt withheld, positions 1777-6111]
TAGCTCGAGGAATTCACTCCTCAGGTGCAGGCTGCCTATCAGAAGGTGGTGGCTGGTGTGGCCAATGCCC
TGGCTCACAAATACCACTGAGATCTTTTTCCCTCTGCCAAAAATTATGGGGACATCATGAAGCCCCTTGA
GCATCTGACTTCTGGCTAATAAAGGAAATTTATTTTCATTGCAATAGTGTGTTGGAATTTTTTGTGTCTC
TCACTCGGAAGGACATATGGGAGGGCAAATCATTTAAAACATCAGAATGAGTATTTGGTTTAGAGTTTGG
CAACATATGCCCATATGCTGGCTGCCATGAACAAAGGTTGGCTATAAAGAGGTCATCAGTATATGAAACA
GCCCCCTGCTGTCCATTCCTTATTCCATAGAAAAGCCTTGACTTGAGGTTAGATTTTTTTTATATTTTGT
TTTGTGTTATTTTTTTCTTTAACATCCCTAAAATTTTCCTTACATGTTTTACTAGCCAGATTTTTCCTCC
TCTCCTGACTACTCCCAGTCATAGCTGTCCCTCTTCTCTTATGGAGATCCCTCGACCTGCAGCCCAAGCT
TGGCGTAATCATGGTCATAGCTGTTTCCTGTGTGAAATTGTTATCCGCTCACAATTCCACACAACATACG
AGCCGGAAGCATAAAGTGTAAAGCCTGGGGTGCCTAATGAGTGAGCTAACTCACATTAATTGCGTTGCGC
TCACTGCCCGCTTTCCAGTCGGGAAACCTGTCGTGCCAGCGGATCCGCATCTCAATTAGTCAGCAACCAT
AGTCCCGCCCCTAACTCCGCCCATCCCGCCCCTAACTCCGCCCAGTTCCGCCCATTCTCCGCCCCATGGC
TGACTAATTTTTTTTATTTATGCAGAGGCCGAGGCCGCCTCGGCCTCTGAGCTATTCCAGAAGTAGTGAG
GAGGCTTTTTTGGAGGCCTAGGCTTTTGCAAAAAGCTAACTTGTTTATTGCAGCTTATAATGGTTACAAA
TAAAGCAATAGCATCACAAATTTCACAAATAAAGCATTTTTTTCACTGCATTCTAGTTGTGGTTTGTCCA
AACTCATCAATGTATCTTATCATGTCTGGATCCGCTGCATTAATGAATCGGCCAACGCGCGGGGAGAGGC
GGTTTGCGTATTGGGCGCTCTTCCGCTTCCTCGCTCACTGACTCGCTGCGCTCGGTCGTTCGGCTGCGGC
GAGCGGTATCAGCTCACTCAAAGGCGGTAATACGGTTATCCACAGAATCAGGGGATAACGCAGGAAAGAA
CATGTGAGCAAAAGGCCAGCAAAAGGCCAGGAACCGTAAAAAGGCCGCGTTGCTGGCGTTTTTCCATAGG
CTCCGCCCCCCTGACGAGCATCACAAAAATCGACGCTCAAGTCAGAGGTGGCGAAACCCGACAGGACTAT
AAAGATACCAGGCGTTTCCCCCTGGAAGCTCCCTCGTGCGCTCTCCTGTTCCGACCCTGCCGCTTACCGG
ATACCTGTCCGCCTTTCTCCCTTCGGGAAGCGTGGCGCTTTCTCATAGCTCACGCTGTAGGTATCTCAGT
TCGGTGTAGGTCGTTCGCTCCAAGCTGGGCTGTGTGCACGAACCCCCCGTTCAGCCCGACCGCTGCGCCT
TATCCGGTAACTATCGTCTTGAGTCCAACCCGGTAAGACACGACTTATCGCCACTGGCAGCAGCCACTGG
TAACAGGATTAGCAGAGCGAGGTATGTAGGCGGTGCTACAGAGTTCTTGAAGTGGTGGCCTAACTACGGC
TACACTAGAAGAACAGTATTTGGTATCTGCGCTCTGCTGAAGCCAGTTACCTTCGGAAAAAGAGTTGGTA
GCTCTTGATCCGGCAAACAAACCACCGCTGGTAGCGGTGGTTTTTTTGTTTGCAAGCAGCAGATTACGCG
CAGAAAAAAAGGATCTCAAGAAGATCCTTTGATCTTTTCTACGGGGTCTGACGCTCAGTGGAACGAAAAC
TCACGTTAAGGGATTTTGGTCATGAGATTATCAAAAAGGATCTTCACCTAGATCCTTTTAAATTAAAAAT
GAAGTTTTAAATCAATCTAAAGTATATATGAGTAAACTTGGTCTGACAGTTACCAATGCTTAATCAGTGA
GGCACCTATCTCAGCGATCTGTCTATTTCGTTCATCCATAGTTGCCTGACTCCCCGTCGTGTAGATAACT
ACGATACGGGAGGGCTTACCATCTGGCCCCAGTGCTGCAATGATACCGCGAGACCCACGCTCACCGGCTC
CAGATTTATCAGCAATAAACCAGCCAGCCGGAAGGGCCGAGCGCAGAAGTGGTCCTGCAACTTTATCCGC
CTCCATCCAGTCTATTAATTGTTGCCGGGAAGCTAGAGTAAGTAGTTCGCCAGTTAATAGTTTGCGCAAC
GTTGTTGCCATTGCTACAGGCATCGTGGTGTCACGCTCGTCGTTTGGTATGGCTTCATTCAGCTCCGGTT
CCCAACGATCAAGGCGAGTTACATGATCCCCCATGTTGTGCAAAAAAGCGGTTAGCTCCTTCGGTCCTCC
GATCGTTGTCAGAAGTAAGTTGGCCGCAGTGTTATCACTCATGGTTATGGCAGCACTGCATAATTCTCTT
ACTGTCATGCCATCCGTAAGATGCTTTTCTGTGACTGGTGAGTACTCAACCAAGTCATTCTGAGAATAGT
GTATGCGGCGACCGAGTTGCTCTTGCCCGGCGTCAATACGGGATAATACCGCGCCACATAGCAGAACTTT
AAAAGTGCTCATCATTGGAAAACGTTCTTCGGGGCGAAAACTCTCAAGGATCTTACCGCTGTTGAGATCC
AGTTCGATGTAACCCACTCGTGCACCCAACTGATCTTCAGCATCTTTTACTTTCACCAGCGTTTCTGGGT
GAGCAAAAACAGGAAGGCAAAATGCCGCAAAAAAGGGAATAAGGGCGACACGGAAATGTTGAATACTCAT
ACTC
Features (pLannotate 1.2.2; 21 found; start..end, strand, type, name):
    132..511     +  enhancer       CMV enhancer: human cytomegalovirus immediate early enhancer
    513..788     +  promoter       chicken β-actin promoter: No description available
    789..1805    +  intron         chimeric intron (sequence partly withheld): chimera between introns from chicken β-actin and rabbit β-globin
   1885..5958    +  CDS            PIK3R4 (sequence withheld): PI3R4_HUMAN - Also known as VPS15 From Homo sapiens (Human).
   5965..5981    +  CDS            TEV site (fragment) (sequence withheld): tobacco etch virus (TEV) protease recognition and cleavage site
   6004..6021    +  CDS            Twin-Strep-tag (fragment) (sequence withheld): two Strep-Tag®II moieties connected by a linker for enhanced binding to Strep-Tactin®, an engineered form of streptavidin (Schmidt et al., 2013)
   6058..6080    +  CDS            Strep-Tag II (fragment) (sequence withheld): peptide that binds Strep-Tactin®, an engineered form of streptavidin
   6088..6111    +  CDS            FLAG (sequence withheld): FLAG® epitope tag, followed by an enterokinase cleavage site
   6121..6198    +  CDS            HBB (fragment): HBB_PONPY - Experimental evidence at transcript level: Swiss-Prot protein existence level 2. Involved in oxygen transport from the lung to the various peripheral tissues. From Pongo pygmaeus (Bornean orangutan).
   6269..6324    +  polyA_signal   β-globin poly(A) signal: rabbit β-globin polyadenylation signal (Gil and Proudfoot, 1987)
   6709..6725    -  protein_bind   lac operator: The lac repressor binds to the lac operator to inhibit transcription in E. coli. This inhibition can be relieved by adding lactose or isopropyl-β-D-thiogalactopyranoside (IPTG). lac repressor encoded by lacI
   6733..6763    -  promoter       lac promoter: promoter for the E. coli lac operon
   6778..6799    -  protein_bind   CAP binding site: CAP binding activates transcription in the presence of cAMP. E. coli catabolite activator protein
   6812..6851    -  CDS            lacI (fragment): lac repressor; lacI; The lac repressor binds to the lac operator to inhibit transcription in E. coli. This inhibition can be relieved by adding lactose or isopropyl-β-D-thiogalactopyranoside (IPTG).
   6858..6880    +  promoter       SV40 promoter (fragment): SV40 enhancer and early promoter
   6904..7039    +  rep_origin     SV40 ori: SV40 origin of replication
   7059..7193    +  polyA_signal   SV40 poly(A) signal: SV40 polyadenylation signal
   7195..7249    -  CDS            lacI (fragment): lac repressor; lacI; The lac repressor binds to the lac operator to inhibit transcription in E. coli. This inhibition can be relieved by adding lactose or isopropyl-β-D-thiogalactopyranoside (IPTG).
   7432..8020    -  rep_origin     ori: high-copy-number ColE1/pMB1/pBR322/pUC origin of replication
   8191..9051    -  CDS            AmpR: β-lactamase; bla; confers resistance to ampicillin, carbenicillin, and related antibiotics
   9052..101     -  promoter       AmpR promoter (across the origin): bla
