[The description below was written by a language model from this plasmid's Addgene catalogue record and pLannotate feature annotations shown in this document.]
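Description:
pCAG-VPS15-TSF is a 9,055-nt mammalian expression plasmid built on the pCAG backbone for producing human VPS15 (the PIK3R4 gene product, also called p150) with a C-terminal affinity tag. It is propagated in E. coli from a high-copy ColE1/pUC-type origin and selected with ampicillin through a β-lactamase gene driven by its own promoter. The backbone also carries an SV40 origin of replication, which can support episomal amplification in cells expressing SV40 large T antigen. An SV40 poly(A) signal and remnants of lac regulatory sequences (lac promoter, operator, CAP site, short lacI fragments) are also present and have no evident role in the mammalian cassette.

The catalogue entry lists the promoter as CMV, but the annotated sequence shows the full composite CAG arrangement: the CMV immediate-early enhancer, the chicken β-actin promoter, and a chimeric chicken β-actin/rabbit β-globin intron, a combination that typically gives strong, broadly active expression in mammalian cells. Downstream lies the PIK3R4 coding sequence, cloned between ClaI and KpnI sites. It is followed in frame by a TEV protease cleavage site, a Twin-Strep tag, a FLAG epitope, and a stop codon. Transcripts terminate at a rabbit β-globin polyadenylation signal; the short "HBB" match just after the tag is probably β-globin-derived 3′ sequence belonging to this region rather than an expressed element.

The tandem tag allows capture on Strep-Tactin resin and/or anti-FLAG detection or purification, and TEV cleavage can remove the tag afterwards. The associated publication concerns the structure of the human ULK1C:PI3KC3-C1 autophagy-initiation supercomplex. This suggests the plasmid is used to express and purify VPS15, probably as part of PI3KC3 complexes, for structural and biochemical studies.
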