Addgene plasmid #203563: pCAG-VPS15-TSF
Purpose: Mammalian expression of VPS15 with TwinStrep-Flag tag
Depositing lab: James Hurley. Depositing organization: University of California, Berkeley. Publication: Structure and activation of the human autophagy-initiating ULK1C:PI3KC3-C1 supercomplex. Chen M, Nguyen TN, Ren X, Khuu G, Cook ASI, Zhao Y, Yildiz A, Lazarou M, Hurley JH. Nat Struct Mol Biol. 2025 Sep;32(9):1596-1605. doi: 10.1038/s41594-025-01557-x. Epub 2025 May 29. PubMed 40442316.
Backbone
  Vector backbone: pCAG
  Vector type: Mammalian Expression
Growth in bacteria
  Bacterial resistance: Ampicillin, 100 μg/mL
  Growth temperature: 37°C
  Growth strain: DH5alpha
  Copy number: High Copy
Gene/Insert
  Gene/Insert name: VPS15
  Species: H. sapiens (human)
  GenBank ID: AAI27106.1
  Entrez Gene: PIK3R4 (a.k.a. VPS15, p150)
  Promoter: CMV
  Tag / fusion protein: TwinStrep Flag (C terminal on insert)
  Cloning method: Restriction Enzyme; 5′ cloning site ClaI (unknown if destroyed); 3′ cloning site KpnI (unknown if destroyed)
Terms and licenses: Academic/Nonprofit Terms; Industry Terms: Not Available to Industry
Depositor comments: VPS15-TEVsite-TwinStrep-Flag-stop
How to cite: pCAG-VPS15-TSF was a gift from James Hurley (Addgene plasmid # 203563 ; http://n2t.net/addgene:203563 ; RRID:Addgene_203563)
