>Addgene plasmid #203563 | pCAG-VPS15-TSF | depositor partial sequence | sequence record 394714 | VPS15 (ClaI/KpnI)
[4074 nt withheld, positions 1-4074]
