>Addgene plasmid #203563 | pCAG-VPS15-TSF | depositor partial sequence | sequence record 394715 | TEVsite-TSF (KpnI/xhoI)
[147 nt withheld, positions 1-147]
TAG
